Addgene plasmid #61531: pSkunk3-BLA
Purpose: Phagemid expressing streptomycin/spectinomycin resistance gene
Depositing lab: Marc Ostermeier. Depositing organization: Johns Hopkins University and School of Medicine. Publication: PFunkel: efficient, expansive, user-defined mutagenesis. Firnberg E, Ostermeier M. PLoS One. 2012;7(12):e52031. doi: 10.1371/journal.pone.0052031. Epub 2012 Dec 17. PubMed 23284860.
Backbone
  Vector backbone: pDIM-C8-BLA
  Total vector size (bp): 4361
  Modifications to backbone: The coding sequence of the Cm resistance gene was replaced with the streptomycin/spectinomycin (Sm/Spec) resistance gene
  Vector type: Bacterial Expression
Growth in bacteria
  Bacterial resistance: Spectinomycin, 50 μg/mL
  Growth temperature: 37°C
  Growth strain: JM109
  Growth instructions: CJ236 is recommended for use in experiments. Please see the publication for details.
  Copy number: Unknown
Gene/Insert
  Gene/Insert name: aadA
  Promoter: lacI
  Cloning method: Unknown
  Sequencing primers: 5′ Amp-F (AAGCCCTCCCGTATCGTAGT); 3′ aadA1-F (agccgaagtttccaaaaggt)
Terms and licenses: Academic/Nonprofit Terms; Industry Terms: Not Available to Industry
How to cite: pSkunk3-BLA was a gift from Marc Ostermeier (Addgene plasmid # 61531 ; http://n2t.net/addgene:61531 ; RRID:Addgene_61531)
