[The description below was written by a language model from this plasmid's Addgene catalogue record and pLannotate feature annotations shown in this document.]
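Description:
pSkunk3-BLA is a 4,361 bp bacterial expression phagemid derived from pDIM-C8-BLA, in which the coding sequence of the original chloramphenicol resistance gene was replaced with aadA, the aminoglycoside adenylyltransferase that confers streptomycin and spectinomycin resistance. The feature table is consistent with this swap: aadA sits directly downstream of the cat promoter, so the marker appears to be driven by the former chloramphenicol acetyltransferase promoter. The catalogue field instead lists "lacI" as the promoter, and no lacI gene or promoter is annotated, so this discrepancy cannot be resolved from the record. The plasmid is selected with spectinomycin and replicates from a medium-copy p15A origin, which is compatible with ColE1-type plasmids. An f1 origin provides the phagemid function, allowing single-stranded DNA to be produced and packaged when helper phage is supplied.

The "BLA" payload is a full-length β-lactamase (bla, annotated as AmpR) coding sequence placed under a tac promoter with a lac operator, an arrangement that is normally repressed by lac repressor and inducible with IPTG. Here β-lactamase appears to serve as an expressed gene of interest rather than as the selection marker. A T7 promoter lies upstream. The short fragments annotated as lambda O, TcR, IS1, RSF ori, rop, bom and lacZα are most likely backbone remnants.

The associated publication describes a user-defined mutagenesis method. The recommendation to use a CJ236 host for experiments, a strain commonly used to make uracil-containing single-stranded templates, suggests the plasmid serves as a ssDNA template source for building β-lactamase mutant libraries.
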