Features (pLannotate 1.2.2; 15 found; start..end, strand, type, name):
     95..113     +  promoter       T7 promoter: promoter for bacteriophage T7 RNA polymerase
    117..416     +  CDS            O (fragment): VRPO_LAMBD - Protein inferred from homology: Swiss-Prot protein existence level 3. Necessary for the bidirectional replication of DNA. It interacts with the ori (origin of replication) region of the genome during the initiation of replication. From Escherichia phage lambda (Bacteriophage lambda).
    433..461     +  promoter       tac promoter: strong E. coli promoter; hybrid between the trp and lac UV5 promoters
    469..485     +  protein_bind   lac operator: The lac repressor binds to the lac operator to inhibit transcription in E. coli. This inhibition can be relieved by adding lactose or isopropyl-β-D-thiogalactopyranoside (IPTG). lac repressor encoded by lacI
    508..1368    +  CDS            AmpR: β-lactamase; bla; confers resistance to ampicillin, carbenicillin, and related antibiotics
   1396..1431    +  CDS            TcR (fragment): tetracycline efflux protein; tet; confers resistance to tetracycline
   1535..2323    -  CDS            aadA: S3AD_ECOLX - Experimental evidence at protein level: Swiss-Prot protein existence level 1. Mediates bacterial resistance to the antibiotics streptomycin and spectinomycin. From Escherichia coli.
   2324..2426    -  promoter       cat promoter: promoter of the E. coli cat gene encoding chloramphenicol acetyltransferase
   2547..2690    +  mobile_element IS1 (fragment): prokaryotic transposable element IS1
   2809..2864    -  rep_origin     RSF ori (fragment): Plasmids containing the RSF 1030 origin of replication can be propagated in E. coli cells that contain additional plasmids with compatible origins.
   2952..3496    -  rep_origin     p15A ori: Plasmids containing the medium-copy-number p15A origin of replication can be propagated in E. coli cells that contain a second plasmid with the ColE1 origin.
   3599..3634    +  CDS            rop (fragment): Rop protein, which maintains plasmids at low copy number; rop
   3736..3835    +  misc_feature   bom (fragment): basis of mobility region from pBR322
   3863..4291    -  rep_origin     f1 ori (sequence partly withheld): f1 bacteriophage origin of replication; arrow indicates direction of (+) strand synthesis
   4296..92      -  CDS            lacZα (fragment) (across the origin): LacZα fragment of β-galactosidase; lacZ fragment
>Addgene plasmid #61531 | pSkunk3-BLA | depositor full sequence | sequence record 100282 | pSkunk3-BLA
GCTGGCGAAAGGGGGATGTGCTGCAAGGCGATTAAGTTGGGTAACGCCAGGGTTTTCCCAGTCACGACGT
TGTAAAACGACGGCCAGTGAATTGTAATACGACTCACTATAGGGCGAATTCTGGCGAATCCTCTGACCAG
CCAGAAAACGACCTTTCTGTGGTGAAACCGGATGCTGCAATTCAGAGCGCCAGCAAGTGGGGGACAGCAG
AAGACCTGACCGCCGCAGAGTGGATGTTTGACATGGTGAAGACTATCGCACCATCAGCCAGAAAACCGAA
TTTTGCTGGGTGGGCTAACGATATCCGCCTGATGCGTGAACGTGACGGACGTAACCACCGCGACATGTGT
GTGCTGTTCCGCTGGGCATGCCAGGACAACTTCTGGTCCGGTAACGTGCTGAGCCCGGCCAAGCTTACTC
CCCATCCCCCTGTTGACAATTAATCATCGGCTCGTATAATGTGTGGAATTGTGAGCGGATAACAATTTCA
CACAGGAGGAAGGATCCATGAGTATTCAACATTTCCGTGTCGCCCTTATTCCCTTTTTTGCGGCATTTTG
CCTTCCTGTTTTTGCTCACCCAGAAACGCTGGTGAAAGTAAAAGATGCTGAAGATCAGTTGGGTGCACGA
GTGGGTTACATCGAACTGGATCTCAACAGCGGTAAGATCCTTGAGAGTTTTCGCCCCGAAGAACGTTTTC
CAATGATGAGCACTTTTAAAGTTCTGCTATGTGGCGCGGTATTATCCCGTGTTGACGCCGGGCAAGAGCA
ACTCGGTCGCCGCATACACTATTCTCAGAATGACTTGGTTGAGTACTCACCAGTCACAGAAAAGCATCTT
ACGGATGGCATGACAGTAAGAGAATTATGCAGTGCTGCCATAACCATGAGTGATAACACTGCGGCCAACT
TACTTCTGACAACGATCGGAGGACCGAAGGAGCTAACCGCTTTTTTGCACAACATGGGGGATCATGTAAC
TCGCCTTGATCGTTGGGAACCGGAGCTGAATGAAGCCATACCAAACGACGAGCGTGACACCACGATGCCT
GCAGCAATGGCAACAACGTTGCGCAAACTATTAACTGGCGAACTACTTACTCTAGCTTCCCGGCAACAAT
TAATAGACTGGATGGAGGCGGATAAAGTTGCAGGACCACTTCTGCGCTCGGCCCTTCCGGCTGGCTGGTT
TATTGCTGATAAATCTGGAGCCGGTGAGCGTGGGTCTCGCGGTATCATTGCAGCACTGGGGCCAGATGGT
AAGCCCTCCCGTATCGTAGTTATCTACACGACGGGGAGTCAGGCAACTATGGATGAACGAAATAGACAGA
TCGCTGAGATAGGTGCCTCACTGATTAAGCATTGGTAAACTAGTTAGTAAGCTTATGCATTCGACCGGCC
GACGCGCTGGGCTACGTCTTGCTGGCGTTCGGGGTCGAATTTGCTTTCGAATTTCTGCCATTCATCCGCT
TATTATCACTTATTCAGGCGTAGCAACCAGGCGTTTAAGGGCACCAATAACTGCCTTAAAAAAATTTGCC
GACTACCTTGGTGATCTCGCCTTTCACGTAGTGGACAAATTCTTCCAACTGATCTGCGCGCGAGGCCAAG
CGATCTTCTTCTTGTCCAAGATAAGCCTGTCTAGCTTCAAGTATGACGGGCTGATACTGGGCCGGCAGGC
GCTCCATTGCCCAGTCGGCAGCGACATCCTTCGGCGCGATTTTGCCGGTTACTGCGCTGTACCAAATGCG
GGACAACGTAAGCACTACATTTCGCTCATCGCCAGCCCAGTCGGGCGGCGAGTTCCATAGCGTTAAGGTT
TCATTTAGCGCCTCAAATAGATCCTGTTCAGGAACCGGATCAAAGAGTTCCTCCGCCGCTGGACCTACCA
AGGCAACGCTATGTTCTCTTGCTTTTGTCAGCAAGATAGCCAGATCAATGTCGATCGTGGCTGGCTCGAA
GATACCTGCAAGAATGTCATTGCGCTGCCATTCTCCAAATTGCAGTTCGCGCTTAGCTGGATAACGCCAC
GGAATGATGTCGTCGTGCACAACAATGGTGACTTCTACAGCGCGGAGAATCTCGCTCTCTCCAGGGGAAG
CCGAAGTTTCCAAAAGGTCGTTGATCAAAGCTCGCCGCGTTGTTTCATCAAGCCTTACGGTCACCGTAAC
CAGCAAATCAATATCACTGTGTGGCTTCAGGCCGCCATCCACTGCGGAGCCGTACAAATGTACGGCCAGC
AACGTCGGTTCGAGATGGCGCTCGATGACGCCAACTACCTCTGATAGTTGAGTCGATACTTCGGCGATCA
CCGCTTCCCTCATTTTAGCTTCCTTAGCTCCTGAAAATCTCGATAACTCAAAAAATACGCCCGGTAGTGA
TCTTATTTCATTATGGTGAAAGTTGGAACCTCTTACGTGCCGATCAACGTCTCATTTTCGCCAAAAGTTG
GCCCAGGGCTTCCCGGTATCAACAGGGACACCAGGATTTATTTATTCTGCGAAGTGATCTTCCGTCACAG
GTATTTATTCGGCGCAAAGTGCGTCGGGTGATGCTGCCAACTTACTGATTTAGTGTATGATGGTGTTTTT
GAGGTGCTCCAGTGGCTTCTGTTTCTATCAGCTGTCCCTCCTGTTCAGCTACTGACGGGGTGGTGCGTAA
CGGCAAAAGCACCGCCGGACATCAGCGCTAGCGGAGTGTATACTGGCTTACTATGTTGGCACTGATGAGG
GTGTCAGTGAAGTGCTTCATGTGGCAGGAGAAAAAAGGCTGCACCGGTGCGTCAGCAGAATATGTGATAC
AGGATATATTCCGCTTCCTCGCTCACTGACTCGCTACGCTCGGTCGTTCGACTGCGGCGAGCGGAAATGG
CTTACGAACGGGGCGGAGATTTCCTGGAAGATGCCAGGAAGATACTTAACAGGGAAGTGAGAGGGCCGCG
GCAAAGCCGTTTTTCCATAGGCTCCGCCCCCCTGACAAGCATCACGAAATCTGACGCTCAAATCAGTGGT
GGCGAAACCCGACAGGACTATAAAGATACCAGGCGTTTCCCCTGGCGGCTCCCTCGTGCGCTCTCCTGTT
CCTGCCTTTCGGTTTACCGGTGTCATTCCGCTGTTATGGCCGCGTTTGTCTCATTCCACGCCTGACACTC
AGTTCCGGGTAGGCAGTTCGCTCCAAGCTGGACTGTATGCACGAACCCCCCGTTCAGTCCGACCGCTGCG
CCTTATCCGGTAACTATCGTCTTGAGTCCAACCCGGAAAGACATGCAAAAGCACCACTGGCAGCAGCCAC
TGGTAATTGATTTAGAGGAGTTAGTCTTGAAGTCATGCGCCGGTTAAGGCTAAACTGAAAGGACAAGTTT
TGGTGACTGCGCTCCTCCAAGCCAGTTACCTCGGTTCAAAGAGTTGGTAGCTCAGAGAACCTTCGAAAAA
CCGCCCTGCAAGGCGGTTTTTTCGTTTTCAGAGCAAGAGATTACGCGCAGACCAAAACGATCTCAAGAAG
ATCATCTTATTAATCAGATAAAATATTTCTAGAGCTAAGAAACCATTATTATCATGACATTAACCTATAA
AAATAGGCGTATCACGAGGCCCTTTCGTCTCGCGCGTTTCGGTGATGACGGTGAAAACCTCTGACACATG
CAGCTCCCGGAGACGGTCACAGCTTGTCTGTAAGCGGATGCCGGGAGCAGACAAGCCCGTCAGGGCGCGT
CAGCGGGTGTTGGCGGGTGTCGGGGCTGGCTTAACTATGCGGCATCAGAGCAGATTGTACTGAGAGTGCA
CCATATGCGGTGTGAAATACCGCACAGATGCGTAAGGAGAAAATACCGCATCAGGAAATTGTAAGCGTTA
ATATTTTGTTAAAATTCGCGTTAAATTTTTGTTAAATCAGCTCATTTTTTAACCAATAGGCCGAAATCGG
CAAAATCCCTTATAAATCAAAAGAATAGACCGAGATAGGGT
[37 nt withheld, positions 3962-3998]
AAAGAACGTGGACTCCAACGTCAAAGG
[49 nt withheld, positions 4026-4074]
T
[91 nt withheld, positions 4076-4166]
G
[124 nt withheld, positions 4168-4291]
CCCATTCGCCATTCAGGCTGCGCAACTGTTGGGAAGGGCGATCGGTGCGGGCCTCTTCGCTATTACGCCA
