>Addgene plasmid #61531 | pSkunk3-BLA | addgene partial sequence | sequence record 100968 | Amp-F 5'-AAGCCCTCCCGTATCGTAGT-3'
TAGACAGATCGCTGAGATAGGTGCCTCACTGATTAAGCATTGGTAAACTAGTTAGTAAGCTTATGCATTC
GACCGGCCGACGCGCTGGGCTACGTCTTGCTGGCGTTCGGGGTCGAATTTGCTTTCGAATTTCTGCCATT
CATCCGCTTATTATCACTTATTCAGGCGTAGCAACCAGGCGTTTAAGGGCACCAATAACTGCCTTAAAAA
AATTTGCCGACTACCTTGGTGATCTCGCCTTTCACGTAGTGGACAAATTCTTCCAACTGATCTGCGCGCG
AGGCCAAGCGATCTTCTTCTTGTCCAAGATAAGCCTGTCTAGCTTCAAGTATGACGGGCTGATACTGGGC
CGGCAGGCGCTCCATTGCCCAGTCGGCAGCGACATCCTTCGGCGCGATTTTGCCGGTTACTGCGCTGTAC
CAAATGCGGGACAACGTAAGCACTACATTTCGCTCATCGCCAGCCCAGTCGGGCGGCGAGTTCCATAGCG
TTAAGGTTTCATTTAGCGCCTCAAATAGATCCTGTTCAGGAACCGGATCAAAGAGTTCCTCCGCCGCTGG
ACCTACCAAGGCAACGCTATGTTCTCTTGCTTTTGTCAGCAAGATAGCCAGATCAATGTCGATCGTGGCT
GGCTCGAAGATACCTGCAAGAATGTCATTGCGCTGCCATTCTCCAAATTGCAGTTCGCGCTTAGCTGGAT
AACGCCACGGAATGATGTCGTCGTGCACAACAATGGTGACTTCTACAGCGCGGAGAATCTCGCTCTCTCC
AGGGGAAGCCGAAGTTTCCAAAAGGTCGTTGATCAAAGCTCGCCGCGTTGTTTCATCAAGCCTTACGGTC
ACCGTAACCAGCAAATC
