>Addgene plasmid #61531 | pSkunk3-BLA | addgene partial sequence | sequence record 100969 | aadA1-F 5'-agccgaagtttccaaaaggt-3'
GCCTTACGGTCACCGTAACCAGCAAATCAATATCACTGTGTGGCTTCAGGCCGCCATCCACTGCGGAGCC
GTACAAATGTACGGCCAGCAACGTCGGTTCGAGATGGCGCTCGATGACGCCAACTACCTCTGATAGTTGA
GTCGATACTTCGGCGATCACCGCTTCCCTCATTTTAGCTTCCTTAGCTCCTGAAAATCTCGATAACTCAA
AAAATACGCCCGGTAGTGATCTTATTTCATTATGGTGAAAGTTGGAACCTCTTACGTGCCGATCAACGTC
TCATTTTCGCCAAAAGTTGGCCCAGGGCTTCCCGGTATCAACAGGGACACCAGGATTTATTTATTCTGCG
AAGTGATCTTCCGTCACAGGTATTTATTCGGCGCAAAGTGCGTCGGGTGATGCTGCCAACTTACTGATTT
AGTGTATGATGGTGTTTTTGAGGTGCTCCAGTGGCTTCTGTTTCTATCAGCTGTCCCTCCTGTTCAGCTA
CTGACGGGGTGGTGCGTAACGGCAAAAGCACCGCCGGACATCAGCGCTAGCGGAGTGTATACTGGCTTAC
TATGTTGGCACTGATGAGGGTGTCAGTGAAGTGCTTCATGTGGCAGGAGAAAAAAGGCTGCACCGGTGCG
TCAGCAGAATATGTGATACAGGATATATTCCGCTTCCTCGCTCACTGACTCGCTACGCTCGGTCGTTCGA
CTGCGGCGAGCGGAAATGGCTTACGAACGGGGCGGAGATTTCCTGGAAGATGCCAGGAAGATACTTAACA
GGGAAGTGAGAGGGCCGCGGCAAAGCCGTTTTTCCATAGGCTCCGCCCCCCTGACAAGCATCACG
